>Addgene plasmid #158263 | pLKO_HA.VSVg.C_NGFR | addgene full sequence | sequence record 328059 | Addgene NGS Result
TCGACGGTATCGATCACGAGACTAGTATCGAGCGGCCGCCCCCTTCACCGAGGGCCTATTTCCCATGATT
CCTTCATATTTGCATATACGATACAAGGCTGTTAGAGAGATAATTGGAATTAATTTGACTGTAAACACAA
AGATATTAGTACAAAATACGTGACGTAGAAAGTAATAATTTCTTGGGTAGTTTGCAGTTTTAAAATTATG
TTTTAAAATGGACTATCATATGCTTACCGTAACTTGAAAGTATTTCGATTTCTTGGCTTTATATATCTTG
TGGAAAGGACGAAACACCGGGTCTTCGAGAAGACCTGTTTTAGAGCTAGAAATAGCAAGTTAAAATAAGG
CTAGTCCGTTATCAACTTGAAAAAGTGGCACCGAGTCGGTGCTTTTTTTAATTCTCGACCTCGAGACAAA
TGGCAGTATTCATCCACAATTTTAAAAGAAAAGGGGGGATTGGGGGGTACAGTGCAGGGGAAAGAATAGT
AGACATAATAGCAACAGACATACAAACTAAAGAATTACAAAAACAAATTACAAAAATTCAAAATTTTCGG
GTTTATTACAGGGACAGCAGAGATCCACTTTGGCCGCGGCTCGAGGCGATAAGCTTTGCAAAGATGGATA
AAGTTTTAAACAGAGAGGAATCTTTGCAGCTAATGGACCTTCTAGGTCTTGAAAGGAGTGGGAATTGGCT
CCGGTGCCCGTCAGTGGGCAGAGCGCACATCGCCCACAGTCCCCGAGAAGTTGGGGGGAGGGGTCGGCAA
TTGAACCGGTGCCTAGAGAAGGTGGCGCGGGGTAAACTGGGAAAGTGATGTCGTGTACTGGCTCCGCCTT
TTTCCCGAGGGTGGGGGAGAACCGTATATAAGTGCAGTAGTCGCCGTGAACGTTCTTTTTCGCAACGGGT
TTGCCGCCAGAACACAGGTAAGTGCCGTGTGTGGTTCCCGCGGGCCTGGCCTCTTTACGGGTTATGGCCC
TTGCGTGCCTTGAATTACTTCCACCTGGCTGCAGTACGTGATTCTTGATCCCGAGCTTCGGGTTGGAAGT
GGGTGGGAGAGTTCGAGGCCTTGCGCTTAAGGAGCCCCTTCGCCTCGTGCTTGAGTTGAGGCCTGGCCTG
GGCGCTGGGGCCGCCGCGTGCGAATCTGGTGGCACCTTCGCGCCTGTCTCGCTGCTTTCGATAAGTCTCT
AGCCATTTAAAATTTTTGATGACCTGCTGCGACGCTTTTTTTCTGGCAAGATAGTCTTGTAAATGCGGGC
CAAGATCTGCACACTGGTATTTCGGTTTTTGGGGCCGCGGGCGGCGACGGGGCCCGTGCGTCCCAGCGCA
CATGTTCGGCGAGGCGGGGCCTGCGAGCGCGGCCACCGAGAATCGGACGGGGGTAGTCTCAAGCTGGCCG
GCCTGCTCTGGTGCCTGGCCTCGCGCCGCCGTGTATCGCCCCGCCCTGGGCGGCAAGGCTGGCCCGGTCG
GCACCAGTTGCGTGAGCGGAAAGATGGCCGCTTCCCGGCCCTGCTGCAGGGAGCTCAAAATGGAGGACGC
GGCGCTCGGGAGAGCGGGCGGGTGAGTCACCCACACAAAGGAAAAGGGCCTTTCCGTCCTCAGCCGTCGC
TTCATGTGACTCCACGGAGTACCGGGCGCCGTCCAGGCACCTCGATTAGTTCTCGAGCTTTTGGAGTACG
TCGTCTTTAGGTTGGGGGGAGGGGTTTTATGCGATGGAGTTTCCCCACACTGAGTGGGTGGAGACTGAAG
TTAGGCCAGCTTGGCACTTGATGTAATTCTCCTTGGAATTTGCCCTTTTTGAGTTTGGATCTTGGTTCAT
TCTCAAGCCTCAGACAGTGGTTCAAAGTTTTTTTCTTCCATTTCAGGTGTCGTGAGGAATTCTGCAGTCG
ATCGACGGTACCGCGGGCCCGGGATCCACGGTCGCCACCATGGGGGCAGGTGCCACCGGCCGCGCCATGG
ACGGGCCGCGCCTGCTGCTGTTGCTGCTTCTGGGGGTGTCCCTTGGAGGTGCCAAGGAGGCATGCTACCC
ATACGATGTGCCAGATTACGCTGGAGGAGGCGGGGGAGGGTATACAGATATCGAAATGAATAGACTCGGA
AAGGGAGGAGGCGGGGGAGGGGAGGACCAGGTGGACCCCAGGCTGATCGACGGCAAGCCCACAGGCCTGT
ACACACACAGCGGTGAGTGCTGCAAAGCCTGCAACCTGGGCGAGGGTGTGGCCCAGCCTTGTGGAGCCAA
CCAGACCGTGTGTGAGCCCTGCCTGGACAGCGTGACGTTCTCCGACGTGGTGAGCGCGACCGAGCCGTGC
AAGCCGTGCACCGAGTGCGTGGGGCTCCAGAGCATGTCGGCGCCGTGCGTGGAGGCCGACGACGCCGTGT
GCCGCTGCGCCTACGGCTACTACCAGGATGAGACGACTGGGCGCTGCGAGGCGTGCCGCGTGTGCGAGGC
GGGCTCGGGCCTCGTGTTCTCCTGCCAGGACAAGCAGAACACCGTGTGCGAGGAGTGCCCCGACGGCACG
TATTCCGACGAGGCCAACCACGTGGACCCGTGCCTGCCCTGCACCGTGTGCGAGGACACCGAGCGCCAGC
TCCGCGAGTGCACACGCTGGGCCGACGCCGAGTGCGAGGAGATCCCTGGCCGTTGGATTACACGGTCCAC
ACCCCCAGAGGGCTCGGACAGCACAGCCCCCAGCACCCAGGAGCCTGAGGCACCTCCAGAACAAGACCTC
ATAGCCAGCACGGTGGCAGGTGTGGTGACCACAGTGATGGGCAGCTCCCAGCCCGTGGTGACCCGAGGCA
CCACCGACAACCTCATCCCTGTCTATTGCTCCATCCTGGCTGCTGTGGTTGTGGGCCTTGTGGCCTACAT
AGCCTTCAAGAGGTGGAACAGGGGTATCCTCTAGAGCGGCCGCGTCGACAATCAACCTCTGGATTACAAA
ATTTGTGAAAGATTGACTGGTATTCTTAACTATGTTGCTCCTTTTACGCTATGTGGATACGCTGCTTTAA
TGCCTTTGTATCATGCTATTGCTTCCCGTATGGCTTTCATTTTCTCCTCCTTGTATAAATCCTGGTTGCT
GTCTCTTTATGAGGAGTTGTGGCCCGTTGTCAGGCAACGTGGCGTGGTGTGCACTGTGTTTGCTGACGCA
ACCCCCACTGGTTGGGGCATTGCCACCACCTGTCAGCTCCTTTCCGGGACTTTCGCTTTCCCCCTCCCTA
TTGCCACGGCGGAACTCATCGCCGCCTGCCTTGCCCGCTGCTGGACAGGGGCTCGGCTGTTGGGCACTGA
CAATTCCGTGGTGTTGTCGGGGAAGCTGACGTCCTTTCCATGGCTGCTCGCCTGTGTTGCCACCTGGATT
CTGCGCGGGACGTCCTTCTGCTACGTCCCTTCGGCCCTCAATCCAGCGGACCTTCCTTCCCGCGGCCTGC
TGCCGGCTCTGCGGCCTCTTCCGCATCTTCGCCTTCGCCCTCAGACGAGTCGGATCTCCCTTTGGGCCGC
CTCCCCGCCTGGGTACCTTTAAGACCAATGACTTACAAGGCAGCTGTAGATCTTAGCCACTTTTTAAAAG
AAAAGGGGGGACTGGAAGGGCTAATTCACTCCCAACGAAGATAAGATCTGCTTTTTGCTTGTACTGGGTC
TCTCTGGTTAGACCAGATCTGAGCCTGGGAGCTCTCTGGCTAACTAGGGAACCCACTGCTTAAGCCTCAA
TAAAGCTTGCCTTGAGTGCTTCAAGTAGTGTGTGCCCGTCTGTTGTGTGACTCTGGTAACTAGAGATCCC
TCAGACCCTTTTAGTCAGTGTGGAAAATCTCTAGCAGTAGTAGTTCATGTCATCTTATTATTCAGTATTT
ATAACTTGCAAAGAAATGAATATCAGAGAGTGAGAGGAACTTGTTTATTGCAGCTTATAATGGTTACAAA
TAAAGCAATAGCATCACAAATTTCACAAATAAAGCATTTTTTTCACTGCATTCTAGTTGTGGTTTGTCCA
AACTCATCAATGTATCTTATCATGTCTGGCTCTAGCTATCCCGCCCCTAACTCCGCCCATCCCGCCCCTA
ACTCCGCCCAGTTCCGCCCATTCTCCGCCCCATGGCTGACTAATTTTTTTTATTTATGCAGAGGCCGAGG
CCGCCTCGGCCTCTGAGCTATTCCAGAAGTAGTGAGGAGGCTTTTTTGGAGGCCTAGGGACGTACCCAAT
TCGCCCTATAGTGAGTCGTATTACGCGCGCTCACTGGCCGTCGTTTTACAACGTCGTGACTGGGAAAACC
CTGGCGTTACCCAACTTAATCGCCTTGCAGCACATCCCCCTTTCGCCAGCTGGCGTAATAGCGAAGAGGC
CCGCACCGATCGCCCTTCCCAACAGTTGCGCAGCCTGAATGGCGAATGGG
[124 nt withheld, positions 4391-4514]
C
[91 nt withheld, positions 4516-4606]
A
[49 nt withheld, positions 4608-4656]
CCTTTGACGTTGGAGTCCACGTTCTTT
[37 nt withheld, positions 4684-4720]
ACCCTATCTCGGTCTATTCTTTTGATTTATAAGGGATTTTGCCGATTTCGGCCTATTGGTTAAAAAATGA
GCTGATTTAACAAAAATTTAACGCGAATTTTAACAAAATATTAACGCTTACAATTTAGGTGGCACTTTTC
GGGGAAATGTGCGCGGAACCCCTATTTGTTTATTTTTCTAAATACATTCAAATATGTATCCGCTCATGAG
ACAATAACCCTGATAAATGCTTCAATAATATTGAAAAAGGAAGAGTATGAGTATTCAACATTTCCGTGTC
GCCCTTATTCCCTTTTTTGCGGCATTTTGCCTTCCTGTTTTTGCTCACCCAGAAACGCTGGTGAAAGTAA
AAGATGCTGAAGATCAGTTGGGTGCACGAGTGGGTTACATCGAACTGGATCTCAACAGCGGTAAGATCCT
TGAGAGTTTTCGCCCCGAAGAACGTTTTCCAATGATGAGCACTTTTAAAGTTCTGCTATGTGGCGCGGTA
TTATCCCGTATTGACGCCGGGCAAGAGCAACTCGGTCGCCGCATACACTATTCTCAGAATGACTTGGTTG
AGTACTCACCAGTCACAGAAAAGCATCTTACGGATGGCATGACAGTAAGAGAATTATGCAGTGCTGCCAT
AACCATGAGTGATAACACTGCGGCCAACTTACTTCTGACAACGATCGGAGGACCGAAGGAGCTAACCGCT
TTTTTGCACAACATGGGGGATCATGTAACTCGCCTTGATCGTTGGGAACCGGAGCTGAATGAAGCCATAC
CAAACGACGAGCGTGACACCACGATGCCTGTAGCAATGGCAACAACGTTGCGCAAACTATTAACTGGCGA
ACTACTTACTCTAGCTTCCCGGCAACAATTAATAGACTGGATGGAGGCGGATAAAGTTGCAGGACCACTT
CTGCGCTCGGCCCTTCCGGCTGGCTGGTTTATTGCTGATAAATCTGGAGCCGGTGAGCGTGGGTCTCGCG
GTATCATTGCAGCACTGGGGCCAGATGGTAAGCCCTCCCGTATCGTAGTTATCTACACGACGGGGAGTCA
GGCAACTATGGATGAACGAAATAGACAGATCGCTGAGATAGGTGCCTCACTGATTAAGCATTGGTAACTG
TCAGACCAAGTTTACTCATATATACTTTAGATTGATTTAAAACTTCATTTTTAATTTAAAAGGATCTAGG
TGAAGATCCTTTTTGATAATCTCATGACCAAAATCCCTTAACGTGAGTTTTCGTTCCACTGAGCGTCAGA
CCCCGTAGAAAAGATCAAAGGATCTTCTTGAGATCCTTTTTTTCTGCGCGTAATCTGCTGCTTGCAAACA
AAAAAACCACCGCTACCAGCGGTGGTTTGTTTGCCGGATCAAGAGCTACCAACTCTTTTTCCGAAGGTAA
CTGGCTTCAGCAGAGCGCAGATACCAAATACTGTTCTTCTAGTGTAGCCGTAGTTAGGCCACCACTTCAA
GAACTCTGTAGCACCGCCTACATACCTCGCTCTGCTAATCCTGTTACCAGTGGCTGCTGCCAGTGGCGAT
AAGTCGTGTCTTACCGGGTTGGACTCAAGACGATAGTTACCGGATAAGGCGCAGCGGTCGGGCTGAACGG
GGGGTTCGTGCACACAGCCCAGCTTGGAGCGAACGACCTACACCGAACTGAGATACCTACAGCGTGAGCT
ATGAGAAAGCGCCACGCTTCCCGAAGGGAGAAAGGCGGACAGGTATCCGGTAAGCGGCAGGGTCGGAACA
GGAGAGCGCACGAGGGAGCTTCCAGGGGGAAACGCCTGGTATCTTTATAGTCCTGTCGGGTTTCGCCACC
TCTGACTTGAGCGTCGATTTTTGTGATGCTCGTCAGGGGGGCGGAGCCTATGGAAAAACGCCAGCAACGC
GGCCTTTTTACGGTTCCTGGCCTTTTGCTGGCCTTTTGCTCACATGTTCTTTCCTGCGTTATCCCCTGAT
TCTGTGGATAACCGTATTACCGCCTTTGAGTGAGCTGATACCGCTCGCCGCAGCCGAACGACCGAGCGCA
GCGAGTCAGTGAGCGAGGAAGCGGAAGAGCGCCCAATACGCAAACCGCCTCTCCCCGCGCGTTGGCCGAT
TCATTAATGCAGCTGGCACGACAGGTTTCCCGACTGGAAAGCGGGCAGTGAGCGCAACGCAATTAATGTG
AGTTAGCTCACTCATTAGGCACCCCAGGCTTTACACTTTATGCTTCCGGCTCGTATGTTGTGTGGAATTG
TGAGCGGATAACAATTTCACACAGGAAACAGCTATGACCATGATTACGCCAAGCGCGCAATTAACCCTCA
CTAAAGGGAACAAAAGCTGGAGCTGCAAGCTTAATGTAGTCTTATGCAATACTCTTGTAGTCTTGCAACA
TGGTAACGATGAGTTAGCAACATGCCTTACAAGGAGAGAAAAAGCACCGTGCATGGCGATTGGTGGAAGT
AAGGTGGTACGATCGTGCCTTATTAGGAAGGCAACAGACGGGTCTGACATGGATTGGACGAACCACTGAA
TTGCCGCATTGCAGAGATATTGTATTTAAGTGCCTAGCTCGATACATAAACGGGTCTCTCTGGTTAGACC
AGATCTGAGCCTGGGAGCTCTCTGGCTAACTAGGGAACCCACTGCTTAAGCCTCAATAAAGCTTGCCTTG
AGTGCTTCAAGTAGTGTGTGCCCGTCTGTTGTGTGACTCTGGTAACTAGAGATCCCTCAGACCCTTTTAG
TCAGTGTGGAAAATCTCTAGCAGTGGCGCCCGAACAGGGACTTGAAAGCGAAAGGGAAACCAGAGGAGCT
CTCTCGACGCAGGACTCGGCTTGCTGAAGCGCGCACGGCAAGAGGCGAGGGGCGGCGACTGGTGAGTACG
CCAAAAATTTTGACTAGCGGAGGCTAGAAGGAGAGAGATGGGTGCGAGAGCGTCAGTATTAAGCGGGGGA
GAATTAGATCGCGATGGGAAAAAATTCGGTTAAGGCCAGGGGGAAAGAAAAAATATAAATTAAAACATAT
AGTATGGGCAAGCAGGGAGCTAGAACGATTCGCAGTTAATCCTGGCCTGTTAGAAACATCAGAAGGCTGT
AGACAAATACTGGGACAGCTACAACCATCCCTTCAGACAGGATCAGAAGAACTTAGATCATTATATAATA
CAGTAGCAACCCTCTATTGTGTGCATCAAAGGATAGAGATAAAAGACACCAAGGAAGCTTTAGACAAGAT
AGAGGAAGAGCAAAACAAAAGTAAGACCACCGCACAGCAAGCGGCCGCTGATCTTCAGACCTGGAGGAGG
AGATATGAGGGACAATTGGAGAAGTGAATTATATAAATATAAAGTAGTAAAAATTGAACCATTAGGAGTA
GCACCCACCAAGGCAAAGAGAAGAGTGGTGCAGAGAGAAAAAAGAGCAGTGGGAATAGGAGCTTTGTTCC
TTGGGTTCTTGGGAGCAGCAGGAAGCACTATGGGCGCAGCGTCAATGACGCTGACGGTACAGGCCAGACA
ATTATTGTCTGGTATAGTGCAGCAGCAGAACAATTTGCTGAGGGCTATTGAGGCGCAACAGCATCTGTTG
CAACTCACAGTCTGGGGCATCAAGCAGCTCCAGGCAAGAATCCTGGCTGTGGAAAGATACCTAAAGGATC
AACAGCTCCTGGGGATTTGGGGTTGCTCTGGAAAACTCATTTGCACCACTGCTGTGCCTTGGAATGCTAG
TTGGAGTAATAAATCTCTGGAACAGATTTGGAATCACACGACCTGGATGGAGTGGGACAGAGAAATTAAC
AATTACACAAGCTTAATACACTCCTTAATTGAAGAATCGCAAAACCAGCAAGAAAAGAATGAACAAGAAT
TATTGGAATTAGATAAATGGGCAAGTTTGTGGAATTGGTTTAACATAACAAATTGGCTGTGGTATATAAA
ATTATTCATAATGATAGTAGGAGGCTTGGTAGGTTTAAGAATAGTTTTTGCTGTACTTTCTATAGTGAAT
AGAGTTAGGCAGGGATATTCACCATTATCGTTTCAGACCCACCTCCCAACCCCGAGGGGACCCGACAGGC
CCGAAGGAATAGAAGAAGAAGGTGGAGAGAGAGACAGAGACAGATCCATTCGATTAGTGAACGGATC
Features (pLannotate 1.2.2; 29 found; start..end, strand, type, name):
     50..290     +  promoter       U6 promoter: RNA polymerase III promoter for human U6 snRNA
    317..392     +  misc_RNA       gRNA scaffold: guide RNA scaffold for the Streptococcus pyogenes CRISPR/Cas9 system
    440..557     +  misc_feature   cPPT/CTS: central polypurine tract and central termination sequence of HIV-1
    624..690     +  CDS            small t antigen (fragment): SV40 (simian virus 40) small t antigen
    697..1875    +  promoter       EF-1α promoter: strong constitutive promoter for human elongation factor EF-1α
   1892..1917    +  misc_feature   MCS (fragment): multiple cloning site
   1930..2889    +  CDS            NGFR (fragment): TNR16_HUMAN - Also known as TNFRSF16. Experimental evidence at protein level: Swiss-Prot protein existence level 1. Low affinity receptor which can bind to NGF, BDNF, NTF3, and NTF4. Forms a heterodimeric receptor with SORCS2 that binds the precursor forms of NGF, BDNF and NTF3 with high affinity, and has much lower affinity for mature NGF and BDNF (PubMed:24908487). Plays an important role in differentiation and survival of specific neuronal populations during development (By similarity). Can mediate cell survival as well as cell death of neural cells. Plays a role in the inactivation of RHOA
   2920..3508    +  misc_feature   WPRE: woodchuck hepatitis virus posttranscriptional regulatory element
   3513..3650    +  CDS            nef (fragment): NEF_HV1LA - Experimental evidence at protein level: Swiss-Prot protein existence level 1. Extracellular Nef protein targets CD4(+) T-lymphocytes for apoptosis by interacting with CXCR4 surface receptors. From Human immunodeficiency virus type 1 group M subtype B (isolate Lai) (HIV-1).
   3636..3816    +  LTR            5' LTR (truncated): truncated 5' long terminal repeat (LTR) from HIV-1
   3888..4009    +  polyA_signal   SV40 poly(A) signal: SV40 polyadenylation signal
   4049..4184    +  rep_origin     SV40 ori: SV40 origin of replication
   4205..4223    -  promoter       T7 promoter: promoter for bacteriophage T7 RNA polymerase
   4231..4386    +  CDS            lacZα (fragment): LacZα fragment of β-galactosidase; lacZ fragment
   4391..4819    +  rep_origin     f1 ori (sequence partly withheld): f1 bacteriophage origin of replication; arrow indicates direction of (+) strand synthesis
   4872..4976    +  promoter       AmpR promoter: bla
   4977..5837    +  CDS            AmpR: β-lactamase; bla; confers resistance to ampicillin, carbenicillin, and related antibiotics
   6008..6596    +  rep_origin     ori: high-copy-number ColE1/pMB1/pBR322/pUC origin of replication
   6779..6871    +  CDS            lacI (fragment): lac repressor; lacI; The lac repressor binds to the lac operator to inhibit transcription in E. coli. This inhibition can be relieved by adding lactose or isopropyl-β-D-thiogalactopyranoside (IPTG).
   6884..6905    +  protein_bind   CAP binding site: CAP binding activates transcription in the presence of cAMP. E. coli catabolite activator protein
   6920..6950    +  promoter       lac promoter: promoter for the E. coli lac operon
   6958..6974    +  protein_bind   lac operator: The lac repressor binds to the lac operator to inhibit transcription in E. coli. This inhibition can be relieved by adding lactose or isopropyl-β-D-thiogalactopyranoside (IPTG). lac repressor encoded by lacI
   7019..7037    +  promoter       T3 promoter: promoter for bacteriophage T3 RNA polymerase
   7065..7291    +  promoter       RSV promoter: Rous sarcoma virus enhancer/promoter
   7292..7472    +  LTR            5' LTR (truncated): truncated 5' long terminal repeat (LTR) from HIV-1
   7519..7644    +  misc_feature   HIV-1 Ψ: packaging signal of human immunodeficiency virus type 1
   7628..7991    +  CDS            HIV-1 gag (fragment): gag protein from human immunodeficiency virus 1; gag
   8137..8370    +  misc_feature   RRE: The Rev response element (RRE) of HIV-1 allows for Rev-dependent mRNA export from the nucleus to the cytoplasm.
   8747..8847    +  CDS            Rev (fragment): human immunodeficiency virus 1 (HIV-1) Rev protein; rev; enhances nuclear export of unspliced and incompletely spliced viral mRNAs
