[The description below was written by a language model from this plasmid's Addgene catalogue record and pLannotate feature annotations shown in this document.]
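Description:
pLKO_HA.VSVg.C_NGFR is a lentiviral CRISPR vector built on the pLKO backbone. It pairs an sgRNA expression cassette with a protein barcode ("Pro-Code") reporter. The plasmid is about 8.8 kb and is propagated in E. coli through a high-copy ColE1/pUC-type origin with ampicillin selection (AmpR/β-lactamase). An f1 origin and remnants of a lac/T7/T3 cloning region are also present. The viral portion follows a third-generation design. An RSV promoter fused to a truncated HIV-1 5′ LTR drives transcription of the genomic RNA in packaging cells. It is followed by the Ψ packaging signal with a gag fragment, the Rev response element for Rev-dependent nuclear export, and a cPPT/CTS. A second truncated LTR annotation sits downstream of the payload in the 3′ LTR position, ahead of an SV40 poly(A) signal and SV40 origin.

Two expression units lie between the LTRs. A human U6 Pol III promoter precedes the S. pyogenes Cas9 guide RNA scaffold, providing a site for cloning an sgRNA. The record indicates that no specific guide is included, and no Cas9 gene is annotated, so the nuclease must be supplied separately. Downstream, the EF-1α promoter drives a human NGFR lacking its signaling domain (dNGFR). According to the catalogue entry, it carries an N-terminal combination of three epitopes: HA, VSVg and C. The feature table does not annotate these tags separately. A WPRE follows to enhance transcript expression. The inert receptor serves as a scaffold for the epitope combination, which marks transduced cells for antibody detection. Because each Pro-Code can be linked to a particular sgRNA, the vector supports vector and cell tracking and pooled phenotypic CRISPR screens read out at single-cell resolution by cytometry.
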