Addgene plasmid #158263: pLKO_HA.VSVg.C_NGFR
Purpose: Protein Barcode (Pro-Code) for vector/cell tracking. Contains U6 trRNA cassette for sgRNA cloning. Enables phenotypic CRISPR screens at a single cell resolution (using cytometry).
Depositing lab: Brian Brown. Depositing organization: Icahn School of Medicine at Mount Sinai. Publication: Protein Barcodes Enable High-Dimensional Single-Cell CRISPR Screens. Wroblewska A, Dhainaut M, Ben-Zvi B, Rose SA, Park ES, Amir ED, Bektesevic A, Baccarini A, Merad M, Rahman AH, Brown BD. Cell. 2018 Nov 1;175(4):1141-1155.e16. doi: 10.1016/j.cell.2018.09.022. Epub 2018 Oct 18. PubMed 30343902.
Backbone
  Vector backbone: pLKO
  Backbone size w/o insert (bp): 9000
  Vector type: Lentiviral, CRISPR
Growth in bacteria
  Bacterial resistance: Ampicillin, 100 μg/mL
  Growth temperature: 37°C
  Growth strain: NEB Stable
  Copy number: High Copy
Gene/Insert
  Gene/Insert name: Pro-Code Tagged human dNGFR
  Species: H. sapiens (human)
  Insert size (bp): 1000
  Mutation: Truncation of the signaling domain
  Entrez Gene: NGFR (a.k.a. CD271, Gp80-LNGFR, TNFRSF16, p75(NTR), p75NTR)
  Promoter: EF1a
  Tag / fusion protein: HA.VSVg.C (N terminal on insert)
  Cloning method: Restriction Enzyme; 5′ cloning site Unknown (unknown if destroyed)
  Sequencing primers: 5′ cctttttgagtttggatcttggttcat
Terms and licenses: Academic/Nonprofit Terms; Industry Terms: Not Available to Industry
How to cite: pLKO_HA.VSVg.C_NGFR was a gift from Brian Brown (Addgene plasmid # 158263 ; http://n2t.net/addgene:158263 ; RRID:Addgene_158263)
