>Addgene plasmid #158263 | pLKO_HA.VSVg.C_NGFR | depositor partial sequence | sequence record 305395 | Tagged NGFR
ATGGGGGCAGGTGCCACCGGCCGCGCCATGGACGGGCCGCGCCTGCTGCTGTTGCTGCTTCTGGGGGTGT
CCCTTGGAGGTGCCAAGGAGGCATGCTACCCATACGATGTGCCAGATTACGCTGGAGGAGGCGGGGGAGG
GTATACAGATATCGAAATGAATAGACTCGGAAAGGGAGGAGGCGGGGGAGGGGAGGACCAGGTGGACCCC
AGGCTGATCGACGGCAAGCCCACAGGCCTGTACACACACAGCGGTGAGTGCTGCAAAGCCTGCAACCTGG
GCGAGGGTGTGGCCCAGCCTTGTGGAGCCAACCAGACCGTGTGTGAGCCCTGCCTGGACAGCGTGACGTT
CTCCGACGTGGTGAGCGCGACCGAGCCGTGCAAGCCGTGCACCGAGTGCGTGGGGCTCCAGAGCATGTCG
GCGCCGTGCGTGGAGGCCGACGACGCCGTGTGCCGCTGCGCCTACGGCTACTACCAGGATGAGACGACTG
GGCGCTGCGAGGCGTGCCGCGTGTGCGAGGCGGGCTCGGGCCTCGTGTTCTCCTGCCAGGACAAGCAGAA
CACCGTGTGCGAGGAGTGCCCCGACGGCACGTATTCCGACGAGGCCAACCACGTGGACCCGTGCCTGCCC
TGCACCGTGTGCGAGGACACCGAGCGCCAGCTCCGCGAGTGCACACGCTGGGCCGACGCCGAGTGCGAGG
AGATCCCTGGCCGTTGGATTACACGGTCCACACCCCCAGAGGGCTCGGACAGCACAGCCCCCAGCACCCA
GGAGCCTGAGGCACCTCCAGAACAAGACCTCATAGCCAGCACGGTGGCAGGTGTGGTGACCACAGTGATG
GGCAGCTCCCAGCCCGTGGTGACCCGAGGCACCACCGACAACCTCATCCCTGTCTATTGCTCCATCCTGG
CTGCTGTGGTTGTGGGCCTTGTGGCCTACATAGCCTTCAAGAGGTGGAACAGGGGTATCCTCTAG
